Addgene plasmid #108424: pCAG-Archon2-KGC-GFP-ER2-WPRE
Purpose: Archon2 fluorescent voltage reporter in mammalian expression plasmid
Depositing lab: Edward Boyden. Depositing organization: Massachusetts Institute of Technology. Publication: A robotic multidimensional directed evolution approach applied to fluorescent voltage reporters. Piatkevich KD, Jung EE, Straub C, Linghu C, Park D, Suk HJ, Hochbaum DR, Goodwin D, Pnevmatikakis E, Pak N, Kawashima T, Yang CT, Rhoades JL, Shemesh O, Asano S, Yoon YG, Freifeld L, Saulnier JL, Riegler C, Engert F, Hughes T, Drobizhev M, Szabo B, Ahrens MB, Flavell SW, Sabatini BL, Boyden ES. Nat Chem Biol. 2018 Feb 26. pii: 10.1038/s41589-018-0004-9. doi: 10.1038/s41589-018-0004-9. PubMed 29483642.
Backbone
  Vector backbone: pCAG-WPRE
  Vector type: Mammalian Expression
Growth in bacteria
  Bacterial resistance: Ampicillin, 100 μg/mL
  Growth temperature: 37°C
  Growth strain: DH5alpha
  Copy number: High Copy
Gene/Insert
  Gene/Insert name: Archon2-KGC-EGFP-ER2
  Species: Synthetic
  Insert size (bp): 1581
  GenBank ID: MG250281.1
  Promoter: CAG
  Cloning method: Ligation Independent Cloning
  Sequencing primers: 5′ CAG-Fw; 3′ WPRE-Rv
Terms and licenses: Academic/Nonprofit Terms; Industry Terms: Not Available to Industry
How to cite: pCAG-Archon2-KGC-GFP-ER2-WPRE was a gift from Edward Boyden (Addgene plasmid # 108424 ; http://n2t.net/addgene:108424 ; RRID:Addgene_108424)
