[The description below was written by a language model from this plasmid's Addgene catalogue record and pLannotate feature annotations shown in this document.]
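Description:
pCAG-Archon2-KGC-GFP-ER2-WPRE is a 7,490 bp mammalian expression plasmid built on the pCAG-WPRE backbone for producing the genetically encoded fluorescent voltage reporter Archon2. It is propagated in E. coli as a high-copy plasmid through a ColE1/pUC-type origin and selected with ampicillin via the AmpR (β-lactamase) gene and its native promoter. The backbone also carries remnants of a lac promoter/operator region and an SV40 origin with an adjacent SV40 poly(A) signal. The SV40 origin can support episomal replication in cells expressing large T antigen. No mammalian selection marker is annotated.

The payload is a synthetic 1,581 bp fusion, Archon2-KGC-EGFP-ER2, driven by the CAG promoter, annotated here as the CMV immediate-early enhancer, the chicken β-actin promoter and a chimeric β-actin/β-globin intron, which together give strong, broad expression in mammalian cells. The voltage-sensing portion is detected as an archaerhodopsin-3-type opsin from Halorubrum sodomense, consistent with Archon2 being an engineered derivative of that light-driven proton pump. It is followed by a short fragment of the Kir2.1 (KCNJ2) potassium channel, corresponding to the KGC element, and then by EGFP, which provides a conventional green marker for expression and localization. The ER2 element named in the insert is not separately annotated. Trafficking and ER export motifs of this kind, derived from Kir2.1, are generally used to improve delivery of opsins to the plasma membrane. Downstream, a WPRE enhances transcript stability and expression, and bGH and rabbit β-globin polyadenylation signals terminate the transcript. The plasmid is intended for transfection-based expression of Archon2 for optical imaging of membrane voltage in mammalian cells.
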