Features (pLannotate 1.2.2; 25 found; start..end, strand, type, name):
      4..22      +  enhancer       CMV enhancer (fragment): human cytomegalovirus immediate early enhancer
     39..418     +  enhancer       CMV enhancer: human cytomegalovirus immediate early enhancer
    421..696     +  promoter       chicken β-actin promoter: No description available
    697..1708    +  intron         chimeric intron: chimera between introns from chicken β-actin and rabbit β-globin
   1706..1762    +  CDS            HBB (fragment): HBB_LEPEU - Experimental evidence at protein level: Swiss-Prot protein existence level 1. Involved in oxygen transport from the lung to the various peripheral tissues. From Lepus europaeus (European hare).
   1784..2548    +  CDS            aop3: BACR3_HALSD - Experimental evidence at protein level: Swiss-Prot protein existence level 1. Light-driven proton pump. From Halorubrum sodomense.
   2582..2641    +  CDS            KCNJ2 (fragment): KCNJ2_HUMAN - Also known as IRK1. Experimental evidence at protein level: Swiss-Prot protein existence level 1. Probably participates in establishing action potential waveform and excitability of neuronal and muscle tissues. Inward rectifier potassium channels are characterized by a greater tendency to allow potassium to flow into the cell rather than out of it. Their voltage dependence is regulated by the concentration of extracellular potassium; as external potassium is raised, the voltage range of the channel opening shifts to more positive voltages. The inward rectification is mainly due t
   2640..3356    +  CDS            EGFP: the original enhanced GFP (Yang et al., 1996) mammalian codon-optimized
   3416..3548    +  intron         chimeric intron: chimera between introns from human β-globin and immunoglobulin heavy chain genes
   3557..4145    +  misc_feature   WPRE: woodchuck hepatitis virus posttranscriptional regulatory element
   4149..4165    +  misc_feature   MCS (fragment): pUC18/19 multiple cloning site
   4178..4289    +  polyA_signal   bGH poly(A) signal: bovine growth hormone polyadenylation signal
   4439..4510    +  CDS            HBB (fragment): HBB_PONPY - Experimental evidence at transcript level: Swiss-Prot protein existence level 2. Involved in oxygen transport from the lung to the various peripheral tissues. From Pongo pygmaeus (Bornean orangutan).
   4581..4635    +  polyA_signal   β-globin poly(A) signal: rabbit β-globin polyadenylation signal (Gil and Proudfoot, 1987)
   5018..5034    -  protein_bind   lac operator: The lac repressor binds to the lac operator to inhibit transcription in E. coli. This inhibition can be relieved by adding lactose or isopropyl-β-D-thiogalactopyranoside (IPTG). lac repressor encoded by lacI
   5042..5072    -  promoter       lac promoter: promoter for the E. coli lac operon
   5087..5108    -  protein_bind   CAP binding site: CAP binding activates transcription in the presence of cAMP. E. coli catabolite activator protein
   5121..5160    -  CDS            lacI (fragment): lac repressor; lacI; The lac repressor binds to the lac operator to inhibit transcription in E. coli. This inhibition can be relieved by adding lactose or isopropyl-β-D-thiogalactopyranoside (IPTG).
   5167..5189    +  promoter       SV40 promoter (fragment): SV40 enhancer and early promoter
   5213..5348    +  rep_origin     SV40 ori: SV40 origin of replication
   5368..5502    +  polyA_signal   SV40 poly(A) signal: SV40 polyadenylation signal
   5504..5558    -  CDS            lacI (fragment): lac repressor; lacI; The lac repressor binds to the lac operator to inhibit transcription in E. coli. This inhibition can be relieved by adding lactose or isopropyl-β-D-thiogalactopyranoside (IPTG).
   5741..6329    -  rep_origin     ori: high-copy-number ColE1/pMB1/pBR322/pUC origin of replication
   6500..7359    -  CDS            AmpR: β-lactamase; bla; confers resistance to ampicillin, carbenicillin, and related antibiotics
   7360..7464    -  promoter       AmpR promoter: bla
>Addgene plasmid #108424 | pCAG-Archon2-KGC-GFP-ER2-WPRE | depositor full sequence | sequence record 204561 | pCAG-Archon2-KGC-GFP-ER2-WPRE sequence 7490 bps
GTCGACATTGATTATTGACTAGAGTCATCCTCATCGTCGACATTGATTATTGACTAGTTATTAATAGTAA
TCAATTACGGGGTCATTAGTTCATAGCCCATATATGGAGTTCCGCGTTACATAACTTACGGTAAATGGCC
CGCCTGGCTGACCGCCCAACGACCCCCGCCCATTGACGTCAATAATGACGTATGTTCCCATAGTAACGCC
AATAGGGACTTTCCATTGACGTCAATGGGTGGACTATTTACGGTAAACTGCCCACTTGGCAGTACATCAA
GTGTATCATATGCCAAGTACGCCCCCTATTGACGTCAATGACGGTAAATGGCCCGCCTGGCATTATGCCC
AGTACATGACCTTATGGGACTTTCCTACTTGGCAGTACATCTACGTATTAGTCATCGCTATTACCATGGG
TCGAGGTGAGCCCCACGTTCTGCTTCACTCTCCCCATCTCCCCCCCCTCCCCACCCCCAATTTTGTATTT
ATTTATTTTTTAATTATTTTGTGCAGCGATGGGGGCGGGGGGGGGGGGGGCGCGCGCCAGGCGGGGCGGG
GCGGGGGCGAGGGCGGGGCGGGGCGAGGCGGAGAGGTGCGGCGGCAGCCAATCAGAGCGGCGCGCTCCGA
AAGTTTCCTTTTATGGCGAGGCGGCGGCGGCGGCGGCCCTATAAAAAGCGAAGCGCGCGGCGGGCGGGAG
TCGCTGCGTTGCCTTCGCCCCGTGCCCCGCTCCGCGCCGCCTCGCGCCGCCCGCCCCGGCTCTGACTGAC
CGCGTTACTCCCACAGGTGAGCGGGCGGGACGGCCCTTCTCCTCCGGGCTGTAATTAGCGCTTGGTTTAA
TGACGGCTCGTTTCTTTTCTGTGGCTGCGTGAAAGCCTTAAAGGGCTCCGGGAGGGCCCTTTGTGCGGGG
GGGAGCGGCTCGGGGGGTGCGTGCGTGTGTGTGTGCGTGGGGAGCGCCGCGTGCGGCCCGCGCTGCCCGG
CGGCTGTGAGCGCTGCGGGCGCGGCGCGGGGCTTTGTGCGCTCCGCGTGTGCGCGAGGGGAGCGCGGCCG
GGGGCGGTGCCCCGCGGTGCGGGGGGGCTGCGAGGGGAACAAAGGCTGCGTGCGGGGTGTGTGCGTGGGG
GGGTGAGCAGGGGGTGTGGGCGCGGCGGTCGGGCTGTAACCCCCCCCTGCACCCCCCTCCCCGAGTTGCT
GAGCACGGCCCGGCTTCGGGTGCGGGGCTCCGTGCGGGGCGTGGCGCGGGGCTCGCCGTGCCGGGCGGGG
GGTGGCGGCAGGTGGGGGTGCCGGGCGGGGCGGGGCCGCCTCGGGCCGGGGAGGGCTCGGGGGAGGGGCG
CGGCGGCCCCGGAGCGCCGGCGGCTGTCGAGGCGCGGCGAGCCGCAGCCATTGCCTTTTATGGTAATCGT
GCGAGAGGGCGCAGGGACTTCCTTTGTCCCAAATCTGTGCGGAGCCGAAATCTGGGAGGCGCCGCCGCAC
CCCCTCTAGCGGGCGCGGGGCGAAGCGGTGCGGCGCCGGCAGGAAGGAAATGGGCGGGGAGGGCCTTCGT
GCGTCGCCGCGCCGCCGTCCCCTTCTCCCTCTCCAGCCTCGGGGCTGTCCGCGGGGGGACGGCTGCCTTC
GGGGGGGACGGGGCAGGGCGGGGTTCGGCTTCTGGCGTGTGACCGGCGGCTCTAGAGCCTCTGCTAACCA
TGTTCATGCCTTCTTCTTTTTCCTACAGCTCCTGGGCAACGTGCTGGTTATTGTGCTGTCTCATCATTTT
GGCAAAGAATTCGGTACCGCCACCATGGTTTCTATCGCACTGCAGGCTGGTTATGACCTCCTCGGAGATG
GTAGACCTGAAACCCTGTGGCTCGGAATTGGTACACTGCTGATGCTGATCGGAACCTTCTACTTCCTGGT
TAGAGGGTGGGGAGTGACTGACAAGGATGCACGGGAGTACTACGCAGTGCCCATCCTGGTCAGCGGTATT
GCCAGTGCAGCTTATCTGTCAATGTTCTTTGGTATCGGCCTCACAGAGGTGCCAGTCGGTGGAGAGATGC
TGGACATCTACTACGCAAGATACGCACACTGGCTGTTCAGCACACCACTGCTGCTGCTGGACCTGGCACT
CCTGGCCAAAGTTGATAGAGTGATCATCGGCACTCTCGTTGGCGTCGATGCTCTGATGATTGTCACAGGC
CTGATAGGAGCACTGTCACATACTGCCATTGCCAGATACTCTTGGTGGCTGTTCTCAACTATCTGTATGA
TCGTCGTTCTGTATGTCCTGGCCACTTCTCTGCGGTCAGCCGCTAAGGAGAGAGGCCCAGAGGTTGCCTC
AACCTTCAACATCCTCACCGCACTGGTTCTGGTCCTGTGGACTGCTTACCCTATCATCTGGATTATCGGC
ACCGAGGGTGCCGGAGTTGTGGGCCTGGGAATCGAAACTCTGCTGTTCATGGTGCTGGACGTCACCTGCA
AGGTGGGCTTCGGGTTTATCCTGCTCAGGTCAAGAGCCATTCTGGGAGATACAGAAGCACCTGAACCTTC
AGCTGGAGCTGATACCGGTGCCGCCGACCGCCCGGTAGTAGCAGTGAGCAAGGCGGCCGCCAAGAGCAGG
ATCACCAGCGAGGGCGAGTACATCCCCCTGGACCAGATCGACATCAACGTGGTGAGCAAGGGCGAGGAGC
TGTTCACCGGGGTGGTGCCCATCCTGGTCGAGCTGGACGGCGACGTAAACGGCCACAAGTTCAGCGTGTC
CGGCGAGGGCGAGGGCGATGCCACCTACGGCAAGCTGACCCTGAAGTTCATTTGCACCACCGGCAAGCTG
CCCGTGCCCTGGCCCACCCTCGTGACCACCCTGACCTACGGCGTGCAGTGCTTCAGCCGCTACCCCGACC
ACATGAAGCAGCACGACTTCTTCAAGTCCGCCATGCCCGAAGGCTACGTCCAGGAGCGCACCATCTTCTT
CAAGGACGACGGCAACTACAAGACCCGCGCCGAGGTGAAGTTCGAGGGCGACACCCTGGTGAACCGCATC
GAGCTGAAGGGCATCGACTTCAAGGAGGACGGCAACATCCTGGGGCACAAGCTGGAGTACAACTACAACA
GCCACAACGTCTATATCATGGCCGACAAGCAGAAGAACGGCATCAAGGTGAACTTCAAGATCCGCCACAA
CATCGAGGACGGCAGCGTGCAGCTCGCCGACCACTACCAGCAGAACACCCCCATCGGCGACGGCCCCGTG
CTGCTGCCCGACAACCACTACCTGAGCACCCAGTCCGCCCTGAGCAAAGACCCCAACGAGAAGCGCGATC
ACATGGTCCTGCTGGAGTTCGTGACCGCCGCCGGGATCACTCTCGGCATGGACGAGCTGTACAAGTTCTG
CTACGAGAACGAGGTGTAATGTACAAGTAAAGCGGCCCCGGACTCGAGGCCGCAGGTAAGTATCAAGGTT
ACAAGACAGGTTTAAGGAGACCAATAGAAACTGGGCTTGTCGAGACAGAGAAGACTCTTGCGTTTCTGAT
AGGCACCTATTGGTCTTACTGACATCCACTTTGCCTTTCTCTCCACAGGTGTCGACAATCAACCTCTGGA
TTACAAAATTTGTGAAAGATTGACTGGTATTCTTAACTATGTTGCTCCTTTTACGCTATGTGGATACGCT
GCTTTAATGCCTTTGTATCATGCTATTGCTTCCCGTATGGCTTTCATTTTCTCCTCCTTGTATAAATCCT
GGTTGCTGTCTCTTTATGAGGAGTTGTGGCCCGTTGTCAGGCAACGTGGCGTGGTGTGCACTGTGTTTGC
TGACGCAACCCCCACTGGTTGGGGCATTGCCACCACCTGTCAGCTCCTTTCCGGGACTTTCGCTTTCCCC
CTCCCTATTGCCACGGCGGAACTCATCGCCGCCTGCCTTGCCCGCTGCTGGACAGGGGCTCGGCTGTTGG
GCACTGACAATTCCGTGGTGTTGTCGGGGAAGCTGACGTCCTTTCCATGGCTGCTCGCCTGTGTTGCCAC
CTGGATTCTGCGCGGGACGTCCTTCTGCTACGTCCCTTCGGCCCTCAATCCAGCGGACCTTCCTTCCCGC
GGCCTGCTGCCGGCTCTGCGGCCTCTTCCGCGTCTTCGCCTTCGCCCTCAGACGAGTCGGATCTCCCTTT
GGGCCGCCTCCCCGCCTGGAATTCGAGCTCGGTACGATCAGCCTCGACTGTGCCTTCTAGTTGCCAGCCA
TCTGTTGTTTGCCCCTCCCCCGTGCCTTCCTTGACCCTGGAAGGTGCCACTCCCACTGTCCTTTCCTAAT
AAAATGAGGAAATTGCATCGCATTGTCTGAGTAGGTGTCATTCTATTCTGGGGGGTGGGGTGGGGCAGGA
CAGCAAGGGGGAGGATTGGGAAGACAATAGCAGGCCAGCTTTTGTTCCCTTTAGGGTTAATTGCGCGCTT
GGCGCTAATCATGGTCATAGCTGTTTCCACTCCTCAGGTGCAGGCTGCCTATCAGAAGGTGGTGGCTGGT
GTGGCCAATGCCCTGGCTCACAAATACCACTGAGATCGTTTTCCCTCTGCCAAAAATTATGGGGACATCA
TGAAGCCCCTTGAGCATCTGACTTCTGGCTAATAAAGGAAATTTATTTTCATTGCAATAGTGTGTTGAAT
TTTTTGTGTCTCTCACTCGGAAGGACATATGGGAGGGCAAATCATTTAAAACATCAGAATGAGTATTTGG
TTTAGAGTTTGGCAACATATGCCATATGCTGGCTGCCATGAACAAAGGTGGCTATAAAGAGGTCATCAGT
ATATGAAACAGCCCCCTGCTGTCCATTCCTTATTCCATAGAAAAGCCTTGACTTGAGGTTAGATTTTTTT
TTATATTTTGTTTGTGTTATTTTTTTCTTTAACATCCCTAAAATTTTCCTTACATGTTTTACTAGCCAGA
TTTTTCCTCCTCTCCTGACTACTCCCAGTCATAGCTGTCCCTCTTCTCTTATGAAGATCCCTCGACCTGC
AGCCCAAGCTTGGCGTAATCATGGTCATAGCTGTTTCCTGTGTGAAATTGTTATCCGCTCACAATTCCAC
ACAACATACGAGCCGGAAGCATAAAGTGTAAAGCCTGGGGTGCCTAATGAGTGAGCTAACTCACATTAAT
TGCGTTGCGCTCACTGCCCGCTTTCCAGTCGGGAAACCTGTCGTGCCAGCGGATCCGCATCTCAATTAGT
CAGCAACCATAGTCCCGCCCCTAACTCCGCCCATCCCGCCCCTAACTCCGCCCAGTTCCGCCCATTCTCC
GCCCCATGGCTGACTAATTTTTTTTATTTATGCAGAGGCCGAGGCCGCCTCGGCCTCTGAGCTATTCCAG
AAGTAGTGAGGAGGCTTTTTTGGAGGCCTAGGCTTTTGCAAAAAGCTAACTTGTTTATTGCAGCTTATAA
TGGTTACAAATAAAGCAATAGCATCACAAATTTCACAAATAAAGCATTTTTTTCACTGCATTCTAGTTGT
GGTTTGTCCAAACTCATCAATGTATCTTATCATGTCTGGATCCGCTGCATTAATGAATCGGCCAACGCGC
GGGGAGAGGCGGTTTGCGTATTGGGCGCTCTTCCGCTTCCTCGCTCACTGACTCGCTGCGCTCGGTCGTT
CGGCTGCGGCGAGCGGTATCAGCTCACTCAAAGGCGGTAATACGGTTATCCACAGAATCAGGGGATAACG
CAGGAAAGAACATGTGAGCAAAAGGCCAGCAAAAGGCCAGGAACCGTAAAAAGGCCGCGTTGCTGGCGTT
TTTCCATAGGCTCCGCCCCCCTGACGAGCATCACAAAAATCGACGCTCAAGTCAGAGGTGGCGAAACCCG
ACAGGACTATAAAGATACCAGGCGTTTCCCCCTGGAAGCTCCCTCGTGCGCTCTCCTGTTCCGACCCTGC
CGCTTACCGGATACCTGTCCGCCTTTCTCCCTTCGGGAAGCGTGGCGCTTTCTCAATGCTCACGCTGTAG
GTATCTCAGTTCGGTGTAGGTCGTTCGCTCCAAGCTGGGCTGTGTGCACGAACCCCCCGTTCAGCCCGAC
CGCTGCGCCTTATCCGGTAACTATCGTCTTGAGTCCAACCCGGTAAGACACGACTTATCGCCACTGGCAG
CAGCCACTGGTAACAGGATTAGCAGAGCGAGGTATGTAGGCGGTGCTACAGAGTTCTTGAAGTGGTGGCC
TAACTACGGCTACACTAGAAGGACAGTATTTGGTATCTGCGCTCTGCTGAAGCCAGTTACCTTCGGAAAA
AGAGTTGGTAGCTCTTGATCCGGCAAACAAACCACCGCTGGTAGCGGTGGTTTTTTTGTTTGCAAGCAGC
AGATTACGCGCAGAAAAAAAGGATCTCAAGAAGATCCTTTGATCTTTTCTACGGGGTCTGACGCTCAGTG
GAACGAAAACTCACGTTAAGGGATTTTGGTCATGAGATTATCAAAAAGGATCTTCACCTAGATCCTTTTA
AATTAAAAATGAAGTTTTAAATCAATCTAAAGTATATATGAGTAAACTTGGTCTGACAGTTACCAATGCT
TAATCAGTGAGGCACCTATCTCAGCGATCTGTCTATTTCGTTCATCCATAGTTGCCTGACTCCCCGTCGT
GTAGATAACTACGATACGGGAGGGCTTACCATCTGGCCCCAGTGCTGCAATGATACCGCGAGACCCACGC
TCACCGGCTCCAGATTTATCAGCAATAAACCAGCCAGCCGGAAGGGCCGAGCGCAGAAGTGGTCCTGCAA
CTTTATCCGCCTCCATCCAGTCTATTAATTGTTGCCGGGAAGCTAGAGTAAGTAGTTCGCCAGTTAATAG
TTTGCGCAACGTTGTTGCCATTGCTACAGGCATCGTGGTGTCACGCTCGTCGTTTGGTATGGCTTCATTC
AGCTCCGGTTCCCAACGATCAAGGCGAGTTACATGATCCCCCATGTTGTGCAAAAAAGCGGTTAGCTCCT
TCGGTCCTCCGATCGTTGTCAGAAGTAAGTTGGCCGCAGTGTTATCACTCATGGTTATGGAGCACTGCAT
AATTCTCTTACTGTCATGCCATCCGTAAGATGCTTTTCTGTGACTGGTGAGTACTCAACCAAGTCATTCT
GAGAATAGTGTATGCGGCGACCGAGTTGCTCTTGCCCGGCGTCAATACGGGATAATACCGCGCCACATAG
CAGAACTTTAAAAGTGCTCATCATTGGAAAACGTTCTTCGGGGCGAAAACTCTCAAGGATCTTACCGCTG
TTGAGATCCAGTTCGATGTAACCCACTCGTGCACCCAACTGATCTTCAGCATCTTTTACTTTCACCAGCG
TTTCTGGGTGAGCAAAAACAGGAAGGCAAAATGCCGCAAAAAAGGGAATAAGGGCGACACGGAAATGTTG
AATACTCATACTCTTCCTTTTTCAATATTATTGAAGCATTTATCAGGGTTATTGTCTCATGAGCGGATAC
ATATTTGAATGTATTTAGAAAAATAAACAAATAGGGGTTCCGCGCACATTTCCCCGAAAAGTGCCACCTG
