>Addgene plasmid #108424 | pCAG-Archon2-KGC-GFP-ER2-WPRE | addgene partial sequence | sequence record 208099 | Addgene Partial NGS Result
TGCCTTTTATGGTAATCGTGCGAGAGGGCGCAGGGACTTCCTTTGTCCCAAATCTGTGCGGAGCCGAAAT
CTGGGAGGCGCCGCCGCACCCCCTCTAGCGGGCGCGGGGCGAAGCGGTGCGGCGCCGGCAGGAAGGAAAT
GGGCGGGGAGGGCCTTCGTGCGTCGCCGCGCCGCCGTCCCCTTCTCCCTCTCCAGCCTCGGGGCTGTCCG
CGGGGGGACGGCTGCCTTCGGGGGGGACGGGGCAGGGCGGGGTTCGGCTTCTGGCGTGTGACCGGCGGCT
CTAGAGCCTCTGCTAACCATGTTCATGCCTTCTTCTTTTTCCTACAGCTCCTGGGCAACGTGCTGGTTAT
TGTGCTGTCTCATCATTTTGGCAAAGAATTCGGTACCGCCACCATGGTTTCTATCGCACTGCAGGCTGGT
TATGACCTCCTCGGAGATGGTAGACCTGAAACCCTGTGGCTCGGAATTGGTACACTGCTGATGCTGATCG
GAACCTTCTACTTCCTGGTTAGAGGGTGGGGAGTGACTGACAAGGATGCACGGGAGTACTACGCAGTGCC
CATCCTGGTCAGCGGTATTGCCAGTGCAGCTTATCTGTCAATGTTCTTTGGTATCGGCCTCACAGAGGTG
CCAGTCGGTGGAGAGATGCTGGACATCTACTACGCAAGATACGCACACTGGCTGTTCAGCACACCACTGC
TGCTGCTGGACCTGGCACTCCTGGCCAAAGTTGATAGAGTGATCATCGGCACTCTCGTTGGCGTCGATGC
TCTGATGATTGTCACAGGCCTGATAGGAGCACTGTCACATACTGCCATTGCCAGATACTCTTGGTGGCTG
TTCTCAACTATCTGTATGATCGTCGTTCTGTATGTCCTGGCCACTTCTCTGCGGTCAGCCGCTAAGGAGA
GAGGCCCAGAGGTTGCCTCAACCTTCAACATCCTCACCGCACTGGTTCTGGTCCTGTGGACTGCTTACCC
TATCATCTGGATTATCGGCACCGAGGGTGCCGGAGTTGTGGGCCTGGGAATCGAAACTCTGCTGTTCATG
GTGCTGGACGTCACCTGCAAGGTGGGCTTCGGGTTTATCCTGCTCAGGTCAAGAGCCATTCTGGGAGATA
CAGAAGCACCTGAACCTTCAGCTGGAGCTGATACCGGTGCCGCCGACCGCCCGGTAGTAGCAGTGAGCAA
GGCGGCCGCCAAGAGCAGGATCACCAGCGAGGGCGAGTACATCCCCCTGGACCAGATCGACATCAACGTG
GTGAGCAAGGGCGAGGAGCTGTTCACCGGGGTGGTGCCCATCCTGGTCGAGCTGGACGGCGACGTAAACG
GCCACAAGTTCAGCGTGTCCGGCGAGGGCGAGGGCGATGCCACCTACGGCAAGCTGACCCTGAAGTTCAT
TTGCACCACCGGCAAGCTGCCCGTGCCCTGGCCCACCCTCGTGACCACCCTGACCTACGGCGTGCAGTGC
TTCAGCCGCTACCCCGACCACATGAAGCAGCACGACTTCTTCAAGTCCGCCATGCCCGAAGGCTACGTCC
AGGAGCGCACCATCTTCTTCAAGGACGACGGCAACTACAAGACCCGCGCCGAGGTGAAGTTCGAGGGCGA
CACCCTGGTGAACCGCATCGAGCTGAAGGGCATCGACTTCAAGGAGGACGGCAACATCCTGGGGCACAAG
CTGGAGTACAACTACAACAGCCACAACGTCTATATCATGGCCGACAAGCAGAAGAACGGCATCAAGGTGA
ACTTCAAGATCCGCCACAACATCGAGGACGGCAGCGTGCAGCTCGCCGACCACTACCAGCAGAACACCCC
CATCGGCGACGGCCCCGTGCTGCTGCCCGACAACCACTACCTGAGCACCCAGTCCGCCCTGAGCAAAGAC
CCCAACGAGAAGCGCGATCACATGGTCCTGCTGGAGTTCGTGACCGCCGCCGGGATCACTCTCGGCATGG
ACGAGCTGTACAAGTTCTGCTACGAGAACGAGGTGTAATGTACAAGTAAAGCGGCCCCGGACTCGAGGCC
GCAGGTAAGTATCAAGGTTACAAGACAGGTTTAAGGAGACCAATAGAAACTGGGCTTGTCGAGACAGAGA
AGACTCTTGCGTTTCTGATAGGCACCTATTGGTCTTACTGACATCCACTTTGCCTTTCTCTCCACAGGTG
TCGACAATCAACCTCTGGATTACAAAATTTGTGAAAGATTGACTGGTATTCTTAACTATGTTGCTCCTTT
TACGCTATGTGGATACGCTGCTTTAATGCCTTTGTATCATGCTATTGCTTCCCGTATGGCTTTCATTTTC
TCCTCCTTGTATAAATCCTGGTTGCTGTCTCTTTATGAGGAGTTGTGGCCCGTTGTCAGGCAACGTGGCG
TGGTGTGCACTGTGTTTGCTGACGCAACCCCCACTGGTTGGGGCATTGCCACCACCTGTCAGCTCCTTTC
CGGGACTTTCGCTTTCCCCCTCCCTATTGCCACGGCGGAACTCATCGCCGCCTGCCTTGCCCGCTGCTGG
ACAGGGGCTCGGCTGTTGGGCACTGACAATTCCGTGGTGTTGTCGGGGAAGCTGACGTCCTTTCCATGGC
TGCTCGCCTGTGTTGCCACCTGGATTCTGCGCGGGACGTCCTTCTGCTACGTCCCTTCGGCCCTCAATCC
AGCGGACCTTCCTTCCCGCGGCCTGCTGCCGGCTCTGCGGCCTCTTCCGCGTCTTCGCCTTCGCCCTCAG
ACGAGTCGGATCTCCCTTTGGGCCGCCTCCCCGCCTGGAATTCGAGCTCGGTACGATCAGCCTCGACTGT
GCCTTCTAGTTGCCAGCCATCTGTTGTTTGCCCCTCCCCCGTGCCTTCCTTGACCCTGGAAGGTGCCACT
CCCACTGTCCTTTCCTAATAAAATGAGGAAATTGCATCGCATTGTCTGAGTAGGTGTCATTCTATTCTGG
GGGGTGGGGTGGGGCAGGACAGCAAGGGGGAGGATTGGGAAGACAATAGCCCAGCTTTTGTTCCCTTTAG
TGAGGGTTAATTGCGCGCTTGGCGTAATCATGGTCATAGCTGTTTCCTGTGTGAAATTGTTATCCGCTAA
TTCACTCCTCAGGTGCAGGCTGCCTATCAGAAGGTGGTGGCTGGTGTGGCCAATGCCCTGGCTCACAAAT
ACCACTGAGATCGATCTTTTTCCCTCTGCCAAAAATTATGGGGACATCATGAAGCCCCTTGAGCATCTGA
CTTCTGGCTAATAAAGGAAATTTATTTTCATTGCAATAGTGTGTTGGAATTTTTTGTGTCTCTCACTCGG
AAGGACATATGGGAGGGCAAATCATTTAAAACATCAGAATGAGTATTTGGTTTAGAGTTTGGCAACATAT
GCCCATATGCTGGCTGCCATGAACAAAGGTTGGCTATAAAGAGGTCATCAGTATATGAAACAGCCCCCTG
CTGTCCATTCCTTATTCCATAGAAAAGCCTTGACTTGAGGTTAGATTTTTTTTATATTTTGTTTTGTGTT
ATTTTTTTCTTTAACATCCCTAAAATTTTCCTTACATGTTTTACTAGCCAGATTTTTCCTCCTCTCCTGA
CTACTCCCAGTCATAGCTGTCCCTCTTCTCTTATGGAGATCCCTCGACCTGCAGCCCAAGCTTGGCGTAA
TCATGGTCATAGCTGTTTCCTGTGTGAAATTGTTATCCGCTCACAATTCCACACAACATACGAGCCGGAA
GCATAAAGTGTAAAGCCTGGGGTGCCTAATGAGTGAGCTAACTCACATTAATTGCGTTGCGCTCACTGCC
CGCTTTCCAGTCGGGAAACCTGTCGTGCCAGCGGATCCGCATCTCAATTAGTCAGCAACCATAGTCCCGC
CCCTAACTCCGCCCATCCCGCCCCTAACTCCGCCCAGTTCCGCCCATTCTCCGCCCCATGGCTGACTAAT
TTTTTTTATTTATGCAGAGGCCGAGGCCGCCTCGGCCTCTGAGCTATTCCAGAAGTAGTGAGGAGGCTTT
TTTGGAGGCCTAGGCTTTTGCAAAAAGCTAACTTGTTTATTGCAGCTTATAATGGTTACAAATAAAGCAA
TAGCATCACAAATTTCACAAATAAAGCATTTTTTTCACTGCATTCTAGTTGTGGTTTGTCCAAACTCATC
AATGTATCTTATCATGTCTGGATCCGCTGCATTAATGAATCGGCCAACGCGCGGGGAGAGGCGGTTTGCG
TATTGGGCGCTCTTCCGCTTCCTCGCTCACTGACTCGCTGCGCTCGGTCGTTCGGCTGCGGCGAGCGGTA
TCAGCTCACTCAAAGGCGGTAATACGGTTATCCACAGAATCAGGGGATAACGCAGGAAAGAACATGTGAG
CAAAAGGCCAGCAAAAGGCCAGGAACCGTAAAAAGGCCGCGTTGCTGGCGTTTTTCCATAGGCTCCGCCC
CCCTGACGAGCATCACAAAAATCGACGCTCAAGTCAGAGGTGGCGAAACCCGACAGGACTATAAAGATAC
CAGGCGTTTCCCCCTGGAAGCTCCCTCGTGCGCTCTCCTGTTCCGACCCTGCCGCTTACCGGATACCTGT
CCGCCTTTCTCCCTTCGGGAAGCGTGGCGCTTTCTCATAGCTCACGCTGTAGGTATCTCAGTTCGGTGTA
GGTCGTTCGCTCCAAGCTGGGCTGTGTGCACGAACCCCCCGTTCAGCCCGACCGCTGCGCCTTATCCGGT
AACTATCGTCTTGAGTCCAACCCGGTAAGACACGACTTATCGCCACTGGCAGCAGCCACTGGTAACAGGA
TTAGCAGAGCGAGGTATGTAGGCGGTGCTACAGAGTTCTTGAAGTGGTGGCCTAACTACGGCTACACTAG
AAGAACAGTATTTGGTATCTGCGCTCTGCTGAAGCCAGTTACCTTCGGAAAAAGAGTTGGTAGCTCTTGA
TCCGGCAAACAAACCACCGCTGGTAGCGGTGGTTTTTTTGTTTGCAAGCAGCAGATTACGCGCAGAAAAA
AAGGATCTCAAGAAGATCCTTTGATCTTTTCTACGGGGTCTGACGCTCAGTGGAACGAAAACTCACGTTA
AGGGATTTTGGTCATGAGATTATCAAAAAGGATCTTCACCTAGATCCTTTTAAATTAAAAATGAAGTTTT
AAATCAATCTAAAGTATATATGAGTAAACTTGGTCTGACAGTTACCAATGCTTAATCAGTGAGGCACCTA
TCTCAGCGATCTGTCTATTTCGTTCATCCATAGTTGCCTGACTCCCCGTCGTGTAGATAACTACGATACG
GGAGGGCTTACCATCTGGCCCCAGTGCTGCAATGATACCGCGAGACCCACGCTCACCGGCTCCAGATTTA
TCAGCAATAAACCAGCCAGCCGGAAGGGCCGAGCGCAGAAGTGGTCCTGCAACTTTATCCGCCTCCATCC
AGTCTATTAATTGTTGCCGGGAAGCTAGAGTAAGTAGTTCGCCAGTTAATAGTTTGCGCAACGTTGTTGC
CATTGCTACAGGCATCGTGGTGTCACGCTCGTCGTTTGGTATGGCTTCATTCAGCTCCGGTTCCCAACGA
TCAAGGCGAGTTACATGATCCCCCATGTTGTGCAAAAAAGCGGTTAGCTCCTTCGGTCCTCCGATCGTTG
TCAGAAGTAAGTTGGCCGCAGTGTTATCACTCATGGTTATGGCAGCACTGCATAATTCTCTTACTGTCAT
GCCATCCGTAAGATGCTTTTCTGTGACTGGTGAGTACTCAACCAAGTCATTCTGAGAATAGTGTATGCGG
CGACCGAGTTGCTCTTGCCCGGCGTCAATACGGGATAATACCGCGCCACATAGCAGAACTTTAAAAGTGC
TCATCATTGGAAAACGTTCTTCGGGGCGAAAACTCTCAAGGATCTTACCGCTGTTGAGATCCAGTTCGAT
GTAACCCACTCGTGCACCCAACTGATCTTCAGCATCTTTTACTTTCACCAGCGTTTCTGGGTGAGCAAAA
ACAGGAAGGCAAAATGCCGCAAAAAAGGGAATAAGGGCGACACGGAAATGTTGAATACTCATACTCTTCC
TTTTTCAATATTATTGAAGCATTTATCAGGGTTATTGTCTCATGAGCGGATACATATTTGAATGTATTTA
GAAAAATAAACAAATAGGGGTTCCGCGCACATTTCCCCGAAAAGTGCCACCTGGGTCGACATTGATTATT
GACTAGAGTCATCCTCATCGTC
